Addgene plasmid #220090: pTagBFP-C1-FKBP-PIP5K1C-HD-EE
Depositing lab: Gerry Hammond. Publication: PILS-Nir1 is a sensitive phosphatidic acid biosensor that reveals mechanisms of lipid production. Weckerly CC, Rahn TA, Ehrlich M, Wills RC, Pemberton JG, Airola MV, Hammond GRV. J Cell Biol. 2025 Nov 3;224(11):e202405174. doi: 10.1083/jcb.202405174. Epub 2025 Sep 9. PubMed 40923975.
Backbone
  Vector backbone: pTagBFP-C1
  Vector type: Mammalian Expression
  Selectable markers: Neomycin (select with G418)
Growth in bacteria
  Bacterial resistance: Kanamycin, 50 μg/mL
  Growth temperature: 37°C
  Growth strain: DH5alpha
  Copy number: High Copy
Gene/Insert
  Gene/Insert name: PIP5K1C
  Species: H. sapiens (human)
  Insert size (bp): 1924
  Mutation: amino acids 1-635; D101R, R304D, R445E, K446E
  Entrez Gene: PIP5K1C (a.k.a. LCCS3, PIP5K-GAMMA, PIP5K1-gamma, PIP5Kgamma)
  Promoter: CMV
  Tag / fusion protein: TagBFP-FKBP1A(3-108) (N terminal on insert)
  Cloning method: Gibson Cloning
Resource information
  A portion of this plasmid was derived from a plasmid made by: Dr. Rachel Wills, University of Pittsburgh, PA
How to cite: pTagBFP-C1-FKBP-PIP5K1C-HD-EE was a gift from Gerry Hammond (Addgene plasmid # 220090 ; http://n2t.net/addgene:220090 ; RRID:Addgene_220090)
