[The description below was written by a language model from this plasmid's Addgene catalogue record and pLannotate feature annotations shown in this document.]
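Description:
pTagBFP-C1-FKBP-PIP5K1C-HD-EE is a mammalian expression plasmid of about 7.1 kb built on the pTagBFP-C1 backbone. It is maintained in E. coli through a high-copy ColE1/pUC-type origin and also carries an f1 phage origin. A single NeoR/KanR (aminoglycoside phosphotransferase) gene serves both hosts. A bacterial bla-type promoter drives it for kanamycin selection, and the adjacent SV40 enhancer/early promoter drives it for G418 selection of transfected mammalian cells, with an HSV TK polyadenylation signal downstream. The short "ble", bGH poly(A) and SV40 large T antigen fragments in the annotation appear to be backbone remnants or partial matches rather than functional elements.

The payload is a single fusion open reading frame under the CMV immediate-early enhancer/promoter, terminated by the SV40 poly(A) signal. From the N terminus it encodes the monomeric blue fluorescent protein TagBFP, then residues 3–108 of human FKBP12 (FKBP1A), then human PIP5K1C (amino acids 1–635), with the parts joined by residual multiple-cloning-site sequence. PIP5K1C is the type I gamma PI4P 5-kinase that converts PI4P to PI(4,5)P2. This version carries four substitutions, D101R, R304D, R445E and K446E, presumably the source of the "HD" and "EE" name suffixes, though the record does not state their functional consequences.

FKBP fusions are generally used for rapamycin-induced dimerisation with an FRB-tagged membrane anchor, allowing acute recruitment of the enzyme to a chosen compartment while the blue tag reports its location. The record does not spell out this use. It does link the plasmid to a study of phosphatidic acid biosensing and the mechanisms of lipid production.
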