Features (pLannotate 1.2.2; 17 found; start..end, strand, type, name):
     60..363     +  enhancer       CMV enhancer: human cytomegalovirus immediate early enhancer
    364..567     +  promoter       CMV promoter: human cytomegalovirus (CMV) immediate early promoter
    616..1314    +  CDS            TagBFP: monomeric blue fluorescent protein mammalian codon-optimized
   1314..1331    +  misc_feature   MCS (fragment): multiple cloning site
   1372..1694    +  CDS            FKBP (fragment): human FK506-binding protein FKBP12
   1758..1787    +  misc_feature   MCS (fragment): multiple cloning site
   1797..3716    +  CDS            PIP5K1C: PI51C_HUMAN - Also known as KIAA0589. Experimental evidence at protein level: Swiss-Prot protein existence level 1. Catalyzes the phosphorylation of phosphatidylinositol 4- phosphate (PtdIns(4)P/PI4P) to form phosphatidylinositol 4,5- bisphosphate (PtdIns(4,5)P2/PIP2), a lipid second messenger that regulates several cellular processes such as signal transduction, vesicle trafficking, actin cytoskeleton dynamics, cell adhesion, and cell motility (PubMed:12422219, PubMed:22942276). PtdIns(4,5)P2 can directly act as a second messenger or can be utilized as a precursor to generate other second mes
   3745..3829    +  CDS            large T antigen (fragment): large T antigen from SV40 (simian virus 40)
   3852..3973    +  polyA_signal   SV40 poly(A) signal: SV40 polyadenylation signal
   4007..4435    -  rep_origin     f1 ori (sequence partly withheld): f1 bacteriophage origin of replication; arrow indicates direction of (+) strand synthesis
   4462..4566    +  promoter       AmpR promoter: bla
   4568..4925    +  promoter       SV40 promoter: SV40 enhancer and early promoter
   4960..5754    +  CDS            NeoR/KanR: aminoglycoside phosphotransferase from Tn5; aph(3')-II (or nptII); confers resistance to neomycin, kanamycin, and G418 (Geneticin®)
   5775..5927    +  CDS            ble (fragment): BLE_KLEPN - Experimental evidence at protein level: Swiss-Prot protein existence level 1. Binding protein with a strong affinity to the bleomycin family of antibiotics. Binds to CL990; an antimitotic-antibiotic compound. From Klebsiella pneumoniae.
   5986..6033    +  polyA_signal   HSV TK poly(A) signal: herpes simplex virus thymidine kinase polyadenylation signal (Cole and Stacy, 1985)
   6124..6140    -  polyA_signal   bGH poly(A) signal (fragment): bovine growth hormone polyadenylation signal
   6362..6950    +  rep_origin     ori: high-copy-number ColE1/pMB1/pBR322/pUC origin of replication
>Addgene plasmid #220090 | pTagBFP-C1-FKBP-PIP5K1C-HD-EE | addgene full sequence | sequence record 434108 | Addgene NGS Result
AGTTATTAATAGTAATCAATTACGGGGTCATTAGTTCATAGCCCATATATGGAGTTCCGCGTTACATAAC
TTACGGTAAATGGCCCGCCTGGCTGACCGCCCAACGACCCCCGCCCATTGACGTCAATAATGACGTATGT
TCCCATAGTAACGCCAATAGGGACTTTCCATTGACGTCAATGGGTGGAGTATTTACGGTAAACTGCCCAC
TTGGCAGTACATCAAGTGTATCATATGCCAAGTACGCCCCCTATTGACGTCAATGACGGTAAATGGCCCG
CCTGGCATTATGCCCAGTACATGACCTTATGGGACTTTCCTACTTGGCAGTACATCTACGTATTAGTCAT
CGCTATTACCATGGTGATGCGGTTTTGGCAGTACATCAATGGGCGTGGATAGCGGTTTGACTCACGGGGA
TTTCCAAGTCTCCACCCCATTGACGTCAATGGGAGTTTGTTTTGGCACCAAAATCAACGGGACTTTCCAA
AATGTCGTAACAACTCCGCCCCATTGACGCAAATGGGCGGTAGGCGTGTACGGTGGGAGGTCTATATAAG
CAGAGCTGGTTTAGTGAACCGTCAGATCCGCTAGCGCTACCGGTCGCCACCATGGTGAGCGAGCTGATTA
AGGAGAACATGCACATGAAGCTGTACATGGAGGGCACCGTGGACAACCATCACTTCAAGTGCACATCCGA
GGGCGAAGGCAAGCCCTACGAGGGCACCCAGACCATGAGAATCAAGGTGGTCGAGGGCGGCCCTCTCCCC
TTCGCCTTCGACATCCTGGCTACTAGCTTCCTCTACGGCAGCAAGACCTTCATCAACCACACCCAGGGCA
TCCCCGACTTCTTCAAGCAGTCCTTCCCTGAGGGCTTCACATGGGAGAGAGTCACCACATACGAAGACGG
GGGCGTGCTGACCGCTACCCAGGACACCAGCCTCCAGGACGGCTGCCTCATCTACAACGTCAAGATCAGA
GGGGTGAACTTCACATCCAACGGCCCTGTGATGCAGAAGAAAACACTCGGCTGGGAGGCCTTCACCGAGA
CGCTGTACCCCGCTGACGGCGGCCTGGAAGGCAGAAACGACATGGCCCTGAAGCTCGTGGGCGGGAGCCA
TCTGATCGCAAACGCCAAGACCACATATAGATCCAAGAAACCCGCTAAGAACCTCAAGATGCCTGGCGTC
TACTATGTGGACTACAGACTGGAAAGAATCAAGGAGGCCAACAACGAGACCTACGTCGAGCAGCACGAGG
TGGCAGTGGCCAGATACTGCGACCTCCCTAGCAAACTGGGGCACAAGCTTAATTCCGGACTCAGATCTCG
AAGCGCGGCCGCGGGAGCAGGAGGAGCAGCTCGAGCGGCGCTGGGAGTGCAGGTGGAAACCATCTCCCCA
GGAGACGGGCGCACCTTCCCCAAGCGCGGCCAGACCTGCGTGGTGCACTACACCGGGATGCTTGAAGATG
GAAAGAAATTTGATTCCTCCCGGGACAGAAACAAGCCCTTTAAGTTTATGCTAGGCAAGCAGGAGGTGAT
CCGAGGCTGGGAAGAAGGGGTTGCCCAGATGAGTGTGGGTCAGAGAGCCAAACTGACTATATCTCCAGAT
TATGCCTATGGTGCCACTGGGCACCCAGGCATCATCCCACCACATGCCACTCTCGTCTTCGATGTGGAGC
TTCTAAAACTGGAAAGTGCTGGTGGTAGTGCTGGTGGTAGTGCTGGTGGTAGTGCTGGTGGTAGTGCTGG
TGGTCCGCGAGCTCAAGCTTCGAATTCTGCAGTCGACCTGCAGGCGATGGAGCTGGAGGTACCGGACGAG
GCAGAGAGCGCTGAGGCAGGGGCTGTGCCCTCGGAGGCAGCTTGGGCTGCTGAGAGCGGGGCTGCAGCAG
GTTTGGCTCAGAAGAAGGCGGCCCCAACAGAGGTTCTGTCCATGACGGCACAGCCGGGCCCTGGCCATGG
GAAGAAGTTGGGCCATCGAGGTGTGGACGCATCCGGCGAAACCACCTACAAGAAGACCACCTCCTCCACC
CTGAAGGGTGCCATCCAGCTGGGCATCGGCTACACCGTGGGCCACCTGAGCTCCAAGCCCGAACGCCGCG
TGCTCATGCAGGACTTCTACGTGGTGGAGAGCATCTTCTTCCCCAGCGAAGGCAGCAACCTCACCCCCGC
CCACCACTTCCAGGACTTCCGCTTCAAGACCTATGCACCTGTCGCCTTCCGCTACTTCCGGGAGCTCTTT
GGGATCCGGCCAGATGATTACTTGTACTCCCTGTGCAATGAGCCGCTGATCGAGCTGTCCAACCCGGGCG
CCAGTGGCTCCCTCTTCTACGTCACCAGCGACGACGAGTTCATCATCAAGACCGTCATGCACAAGGAGGC
CGAGTTCCTGCAGAAGCTGCTCCCTGGCTACTACATGAACCTCAACCAGAACCCGCGGACGCTGCTGCCC
AAGTTCTATGGGCTGTACTGCGTGCAGTCGGGGGGCAAGAACATCCGCGTCGTGGTCATGAACAACATCC
TGCCCCGCGTGGTCAAGATGCACCTCAAGTTCGACCTCAAGGGCTCCACCTACAAGCGGCGCGCCAGCAA
GAAGGAGAAGGAGAAGAGCTTCCCCACCTACAAGGACCTGGACTTCATGCAGGACATGCCCGAGGGGCTC
CTGCTGGACGCCGACACCTTCAGCGCCCTGGTCAAGACGCTGCAGGACGACTGCCTGGTCCTGGAAAGTT
TCAAGATCATGGACTACAGCCTGCTGCTGGGCGTGCACAACATCGACCAGCACGAGCGCGAGCGGCAGGC
GCAGGGCGCCCAGAGCACCTCAGATGAGAAGCGGCCTGTGGGCCAGAAGGCGCTCTACTCCACGGCCATG
GAGTCCATCCAGGGTGGCGCAGCTCGCGGGGAGGCAATCGAATCGGATGACACGATGGGCGGGATCCCCG
CTGTGAACGGCCGCGGGGAGCGGCTGCTGCTGCACATTGGCATCATCGACATCCTGCAGTCCTACAGGTT
CATCAAGAAACTGGAGCACACCTGGAAGGCCCTCGTCCACGATGGGGACACGGTGTCCGTCCACCGCCCC
AGCTTCTATGCCGAGCGCTTTTTCAAGTTCATGAGCAACACGGTCTTTGAGGAGAACTCCTCCCTGAAGT
CCTCGCCCTCCAAGAAGGGGCGCGGCGGAGCCTTGCTAGCTGTGAAACCACTAGGACCTACCGCTGCATT
CTCTGCAAGTCAGATCCCTAGTGAACGAGAGGAGGCTCAGTACGACCTTAGAGGGGCCCGCAGTTACCCC
ACGCTGGAAGACGAAGGCCGTCCTGACCTCCTGCCTTGCACGCCACCTTCTTTCGAAGAAGCCACTACAG
CCTCCATTGCCACGACTCTGTCATCCACATCCCTCTCCATTCCTGAACGGTCCCCTTCGGAAACGTCTGA
ACAGCCACGGTACAGGCGGCGCACACAGTCATCTGGACAGGATGGCAGGCCGCAGGAGGAGCCACCCGCG
GAAGAGGATCTGCAGCAGATTACAGTGCAGGTGGAGCCTGCGTGCAGCGTGGAGATTGTGGTCCCCAAAG
AGGAGGACGCAGGGGTGGAGGCTTCCCCGGCCGGTGCCTCTGCTGCTGTTGAAGTAGAAACTGCCAGCCA
GGCCTCAGACGAGGAGGGCGCACCTGCAAGCCAGGCATCGGACGAGGAGGACGCGCCCGCCACCGACATC
TACTTTTGAGCGGGATCCACCGGATCTAGATAACTGATCATAATCAGCCATACCACATTTGTAGAGGTTT
TACTTGCTTTAAAAAACCTCCCACACCTCCCCCTGAACCTGAAACATAAAATGAATGCAATTGTTGTTGT
TAACTTGTTTATTGCAGCTTATAATGGTTACAAATAAAGCAATAGCATCACAAATTTCACAAATAAAGCA
TTTTTTTCACTGCATTCTAGTTGTGGTTTGTCCAAACTCATCAATGTATCTTAACGCGTAAATTGTAAGC
GTTAATATTTTGTTAAAATTCGCGTTAAATTTTTGTTAAATCAGCTCATTTTTTAACCAATAGGCCGAAA
TCGGCAAAATCCCTTATAAATCAAAAGAATAGACCGAGATAGGGT
[37 nt withheld, positions 4106-4142]
AAAGAACGTGGACTCCAACGTCAAAGG
[49 nt withheld, positions 4170-4218]
T
[91 nt withheld, positions 4220-4310]
G
[124 nt withheld, positions 4312-4435]
CAGGTGGCACTTTTCGGGGAAATGTGCGCGGAACCCCTATTTGTTTATTTTTCTAAATACATTCAAATAT
GTATCCGCTCATGAGACAATAACCCTGATAAATGCTTCAATAATATTGAAAAAGGAAGAGTCCTGAGGCG
GAAAGAACCAGCTGTGGAATGTGTGTCAGTTAGGGTGTGGAAAGTCCCCAGGCTCCCCAGCAGGCAGAAG
TATGCAAAGCATGCATCTCAATTAGTCAGCAACCAGGTGTGGAAAGTCCCCAGGCTCCCCAGCAGGCAGA
AGTATGCAAAGCATGCATCTCAATTAGTCAGCAACCATAGTCCCGCCCCTAACTCCGCCCATCCCGCCCC
TAACTCCGCCCAGTTCCGCCCATTCTCCGCCCCATGGCTGACTAATTTTTTTTATTTATGCAGAGGCCGA
GGCCGCCTCGGCCTCTGAGCTATTCCAGAAGTAGTGAGGAGGCTTTTTTGGAGGCCTAGGCTTTTGCAAA
GATCGATCAAGAGACAGGATGAGGATCGTTTCGCATGATTGAACAAGATGGATTGCACGCAGGTTCTCCG
GCCGCTTGGGTGGAGAGGCTATTCGGCTATGACTGGGCACAACAGACAATCGGCTGCTCTGATGCCGCCG
TGTTCCGGCTGTCAGCGCAGGGGCGCCCGGTTCTTTTTGTCAAGACCGACCTGTCCGGTGCCCTGAATGA
ACTGCAAGACGAGGCAGCGCGGCTATCGTGGCTGGCCACGACGGGCGTTCCTTGCGCAGCTGTGCTCGAC
GTTGTCACTGAAGCGGGAAGGGACTGGCTGCTATTGGGCGAAGTGCCGGGGCAGGATCTCCTGTCATCTC
ACCTTGCTCCTGCCGAGAAAGTATCCATCATGGCTGATGCAATGCGGCGGCTGCATACGCTTGATCCGGC
TACCTGCCCATTCGACCACCAAGCGAAACATCGCATCGAGCGAGCACGTACTCGGATGGAAGCCGGTCTT
GTCGATCAGGATGATCTGGACGAAGAGCATCAGGGGCTCGCGCCAGCCGAACTGTTCGCCAGGCTCAAGG
CGAGCATGCCCGACGGCGAGGATCTCGTCGTGACCCATGGCGATGCCTGCTTGCCGAATATCATGGTGGA
AAATGGCCGCTTTTCTGGATTCATCGACTGTGGCCGGCTGGGTGTGGCGGACCGCTATCAGGACATAGCG
TTGGCTACCCGTGATATTGCTGAAGAGCTTGGCGGCGAATGGGCTGACCGCTTCCTCGTGCTTTACGGTA
TCGCCGCTCCCGATTCGCAGCGCATCGCCTTCTATCGCCTTCTTGACGAGTTCTTCTGAGCGGGACTCTG
GGGTTCGAAATGACCGACCAAGCGACGCCCAACCTGCCATCACGAGATTTCGATTCCACCGCCGCCTTCT
ATGAAAGGTTGGGCTTCGGAATCGTTTTCCGGGACGCCGGCTGGATGATCCTCCAGCGCGGGGATCTCAT
GCTGGAGTTCTTCGCCCACCCTAGGGGGAGGCTAACTGAAACACGGAAGGAGACAATACCGGAAGGAACC
CGCGCTATGACGGCAATAAAAAGACAGAATAAAACGCACGGTGTTGGGTCGTTTGTTCATAAACGCGGGG
TTCGGTCCCAGGGCTGGCACTCTGTCGATACCCCACCGAGACCCCATTGGGGCCAATACGCCCGCGTTTC
TTCCTTTTCCCCACCCCACCCCCCAAGTTCGGGTGAAGGCCCAGGGCTCGCAGCCAACGTCGGGGCGGCA
GGCCCTGCCATAGCCTCAGGTTACTCATATATACTTTAGATTGATTTAAAACTTCATTTTTAATTTAAAA
GGATCTAGGTGAAGATCCTTTTTGATAATCTCATGACCAAAATCCCTTAACGTGAGTTTTCGTTCCACTG
AGCGTCAGACCCCGTAGAAAAGATCAAAGGATCTTCTTGAGATCCTTTTTTTCTGCGCGTAATCTGCTGC
TTGCAAACAAAAAAACCACCGCTACCAGCGGTGGTTTGTTTGCCGGATCAAGAGCTACCAACTCTTTTTC
CGAAGGTAACTGGCTTCAGCAGAGCGCAGATACCAAATACTGTTCTTCTAGTGTAGCCGTAGTTAGGCCA
CCACTTCAAGAACTCTGTAGCACCGCCTACATACCTCGCTCTGCTAATCCTGTTACCAGTGGCTGCTGCC
AGTGGCGATAAGTCGTGTCTTACCGGGTTGGACTCAAGACGATAGTTACCGGATAAGGCGCAGCGGTCGG
GCTGAACGGGGGGTTCGTGCACACAGCCCAGCTTGGAGCGAACGACCTACACCGAACTGAGATACCTACA
GCGTGAGCTATGAGAAAGCGCCACGCTTCCCGAAGGGAGAAAGGCGGACAGGTATCCGGTAAGCGGCAGG
GTCGGAACAGGAGAGCGCACGAGGGAGCTTCCAGGGGGAAACGCCTGGTATCTTTATAGTCCTGTCGGGT
TTCGCCACCTCTGACTTGAGCGTCGATTTTTGTGATGCTCGTCAGGGGGGCGGAGCCTATGGAAAAACGC
CAGCAACGCGGCCTTTTTACGGTTCCTGGCCTTTTGCTGGCCTTTTGCTCACATGTTCTTTCCTGCGTTA
TCCCCTGATTCTGTGGATAACCGTATTACCGCCATGCATT
